Addgene plasmid #70859: pFOSGE_COF1F12
Purpose: Gateway entry clone
Depositing lab: Alexander Stark. Depositing organization: Research Institute of Molecular Pathology (IMP). Publication: Transcriptional regulators form diverse groups with context-dependent regulatory functions. Stampfel G, Kazmar T, Frank O, Wienerroither S, Reiter F, Stark A. Nature. 2015 Nov 9. doi: 10.1038/nature15545. PubMed 26550828.
Backbone
  Vector backbone: pDONR221
  Backbone manufacturer: Invitrogen
  Backbone size w/o insert (bp): 4762
  Vector type: Gateway entry vector
Growth in bacteria
  Bacterial resistance: Kanamycin, 50 μg/mL
  Growth temperature: 37°C
  Growth strain: DH5alpha
  Copy number: High Copy
Gene/Insert
  Gene/Insert name: Nop56 (alt names: FBgn0038964; CG13849, FBtr0084230)
  Species: D. melanogaster (fly)
  Insert size (bp): 1488
  Entrez Gene: Nop56 (a.k.a. CG13849, Dmel\CG13849, DmNop56, Dnop56, FBgn0038964)
  Cloning method: Gateway Cloning
  Sequencing primers: 5′ M13-F20; 3′ M13R
Terms and licenses: Academic/Nonprofit Terms; Industry Terms: Not Available to Industry
How to cite: pFOSGE_COF1F12 was a gift from Alexander Stark (Addgene plasmid # 70859 ; http://n2t.net/addgene:70859 ; RRID:Addgene_70859)
