[The description below was written by a language model from this plasmid's Addgene catalogue record.]
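Description:
pFOSGE_COF1F12 is a Gateway entry clone built on the commercial pDONR221 donor backbone (4762 bp before insertion) and carrying the Drosophila melanogaster gene Nop56 (also known as CG13849, FBgn0038964; transcript FBtr0084230) as a 1488 bp insert. It is a bacterial cloning plasmid rather than an expression vector. It is maintained at high copy in standard E. coli cloning strains and selected with kanamycin. The insert was introduced by Gateway recombination, which in a pDONR221-derived clone normally means the original ccdB/chloramphenicol counter-selection cassette has been replaced by the gene, leaving it flanked by attL recombination sites. The record provides no feature table, so the exact site configuration, the presence or absence of a stop codon, and any added tags are not stated. M13 forward and reverse primer sites on either side of the insert are listed for sequence verification.

As an entry clone, the plasmid contains no recorded promoter to drive Nop56 expression. Its role is to serve as a shuttle from which the insert can be transferred by LR recombination into any compatible Gateway destination vector, which then supplies the promoter, fusion domains or tags needed for the experiment. Nop56 is generally known as a nucleolar protein associated with box C/D small nucleolar ribonucleoprotein complexes. The associated publication concerns the context-dependent regulatory functions of transcriptional regulators, which suggests that this clone belongs to a larger collection of fly open reading frames assembled for systematic functional testing, although the record does not state the specific downstream assay.
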