>Addgene plasmid #70859 | pFOSGE_COF1F12 | depositor partial sequence | sequence record 126801 | insert
ATGTCGAACCTGTATGTGCTGTACGAGCATGCGGCGGGCTTCTCGCTCTTCTCCGTCAAGGAGTTCGAAG
AGGTGTCCATGTTCCTGCCCCAGGTGGAGTCCTCGGTGACGGACCTCGCCAAGTTCAACTCAATTGTTAA
GCTGGCTGGATTTGCACCTTTCAAGACGGCCATTGCCGCACTGGAAAACATCAATGCCATATCCGAGGGC
ATAGTGCCGCAGGATCTGCTCTCCTTCTTGGATGACTTCTTTGCCAAGCTGAAGAAGAAGAAGTGCACCC
TGGGTATTGCGGATGCCAAGCTGGGAGCTGCAATCACCGAGGCCATTGGCGTCCAGTGCAGTCACTTTGG
AGTGGTTCCTGAGATTCTGCGCGGCGTGCGATTCCACTTCGCTAAGCTGGTCAAGGGATTCACCGACAAG
TCCGCTGGCGTTGCTCAGCTGGGTCTGGGCCACAGCTACTCGCGTGCCAAGGTCAAGTTCAATGTTCATC
GTTCCGACAACATGATCATCCAGTCGATTGCTTTGCTGGATCAGTTGGATAAGGACGTAAATACCTTCTC
TATGCGGATACGCGAGTGGTACTCGTATCACTTCCCAGAACTGGTCAAAATCGTTCCCGACAATTACATG
TTCGCCAAGGCGGCCAAGTTCATCAAGGATCGCAAGAACCTCACGCAAGACCAGCTGGAGGATCTTGAGA
AGATCGTCATGGACTCCGCCAAGGCTCAGGCTATCATTGATGCCGCCAAGATGTCCATGGGCATGGACAT
CTCCATTGTTGATCTGATGAACATTGAGCTGTTCGCAGAGCGCGTTGTCAAGCTTTCCGAGTACCGAAAG
AAACTGTCTACCTACTTGCACAACAAGATGAACTTGGTGGCACCCAATCTGCAGTCTTTGATTGGCGACC
AGGTCGGTGCCCGCCTGATATCGCATGCCGGCAGCTTGACTAATCTGGCCAAGTACCCAGCATCTACAGT
ACAAATCCTGGGTGCCGAGAAGGCGCTCTTCCGTGCTCTAAAGACCCGCTCCAATACGCCCAAGTATGGT
CTTATCTATCACTCCTCGTTCATTGGTCGAGCTGGCCTGAAGAACAAGGGTCGCATCTCTCGATTCCTGG
CCAACAAGTGCTCCATCGCGTCGCGTATCGATTGCTTCCTGGAACAGCCGACTAGCGTGTTTGGCGAAAC
TCTTAAGCAACAGGTCGAAGATCGCCTCAAGTTCTACGAGTCCGGCGATGTGCCGCGCAAGAACATTGAG
GTAATGAAGGAGGCCATCGAGGCAGCTGGTCAAGAGGCGGCAATCACTGTACAGTCCGAGAAAAAGAAGA
AAAAGAAGAAGCGAGCGGCTGAAGACGAGGGCGAGACGAATGGCGCCAGTAATGGAAACGGAGCAGCCGC
CGAGGCGGAAAATGGCAATGGCAACGATGATGGAGAGCCAAAGAAGAAGAAGAAAAAGAAGAACAAAAAC
AAGGAAGCGGTGGAGGCG
