>Addgene plasmid #70859 | pFOSGE_COF1F12 | addgene partial sequence | sequence record 130750 | M13-F20 5'-TGTAAAACGACGGCCAGT-3'
ATTTTATTTTGACTGATAGTGACCTGTTCGTTGCAACAAATTGATGAGCAATGCTTTTTTATAATGCCAA
CTTTGTACAAAAAAGCAGGCTTCATGTCGAACCTGTATGTGCTGTACGAGCATGCGGCGGGCTTCTCGCT
CTTCTCCGTCAAGGAGTTCGAAGAGGTGTCCATGTTCCTGCCCCAGGTGGAGTCCTCGGTGACGGACCTC
GCCAAGTTCAACTCAATTGTTAAGCTGGCTGGATTTGCACCTTTCAAGACGGCCATTGCCGCACTGGAAA
ACATCAATGCCATATCCGAGGGCATAGTGCCGCAGGATCTGCTCTCCTTCTTGGATGACTTCTTTGCCAA
GCTGAAGAAGAAGAAGTGCACCCTGGGTATTGCGGATGCCAAGCTGGGAGCTGCAATCACCGAGGCCATT
GGCGTCCAGTGCAGTCACTTTGGAGTGGTTCCTGAGATTCTGCGCGGCGTGCGATTCCACTTCGCTAAGC
TGGTCAAGGGATTCACCGACAAGTCCGCTGGCGTTGCTCAGCTGGGTCTGGGCCACAGCTACTCGCGTGC
CAAGGTCAAGTTCAATGTTCATCGTTCCGACAACATGATCATCCAGTCGATTGCTTTGCTGGATCAGTTG
GATAAGGACGTAAATACCTTCTCTATGCGGATACGCGAGTGGTACTCGTATCACTTCCCAGAACTGGTCA
AAATCGTTCCCGACAATTACATGTTCGCCAAGGCGGCCAAGTTCATCAAGGATCGCAAGAACCTCACGCA
AGACCAGCTGGAGGATCTTGAGAAGATCGTCATGGACTCCGCCAAGGCTCAGGCTATCATTGATGCCGCC
AAGATGTCCAT
