>Addgene plasmid #70859 | pFOSGE_COF1F12 | addgene partial sequence | sequence record 131972 | M13-Rev 5'-CAGGAAACAGCTATGACC-3'
ATAATGATTTTATTTTGACTGATAGTGACCTGTTCGTTGCAACAAATTGATAAGCAATGCTTTCTTATAA
TGCCAACTTTGTACAAGAAAGCTGGGTCCGCCTCCACCGCTTCCTTGTTTTTGTTCTTCTTTTTCTTCTT
CTTCTTTGGCTCTCCATCATCGTTGCCATTGCCATTTTCCGCCTCGGCGGCTGCTCCGTTTCCATTACTG
GCGCCATTCGTCTCGCCCTCGTCTTCAGCCGCTCGCTTCTTCTTTTTCTTCTTTTTCTCGGACTGTACAG
TGATTGCCGCCTCTTGACCAGCTGCCTCGATGGCCTCCTTCATTACCTCAATGTTCTTGCGCGGCACATC
GCCGGACTCGTAGAACTTGAGGCGATCTTCGACCTGTTGCTTAAGAGTTTCGCCAAACACGCTAGTCGGC
TGTTCCAGGAAGCAATCGATACGCGACGCGATGGAGCACTTGTTGGCCAGGAATCGAGAGATGCGACCCT
TGTTCTTCAGGCCAGCTCGACCAATGAACGAGGAGTGATAGATAAGACCATACTTGGGCGTATTGGAGCG
GGTCTTTAGAGCACGGAAGAGCGCCTTCTCGGCACCCAGGATTTGTACTGTAGATGCTGGGTACTTGGCC
AGATTAGTCAAGCTGCCGGCATGCGATATCAGGCGGGCACCGACCTGGTCGCCAATCAAAGACTGCAGAT
TGGGTGCCACCAAGTTCATCTTGTTGTGCAAGTAGGTAGACAGTTTCTTTCGGTACTCGGAAAGCTTGAC
AACGCGCTCTGCGAACAGCTCAATGTTCATCAGATCAACAATGGAGATGTCCATGCCCATGGACATCTTG
GCGGCATCAATGA
